Addgene plasmid #13081: hTLR1 flag
Depositing lab: Ruslan Medzhitov. Depositing organization: Yale University.
Backbone
  Vector backbone: pFlag-CMV-1
  Backbone manufacturer: Sigma
  Backbone size w/o insert (bp): 4700
  Vector type: Mammalian Expression
Growth in bacteria
  Bacterial resistance: Ampicillin, 100 μg/mL
  Growth temperature: 37°C
  Growth strain: DH5alpha
  Copy number: High Copy
Gene/Insert
  Gene/Insert name: TLR1 (alt name: toll-like receptor 1)
  Species: H. sapiens (human)
  Insert size (bp): 2300
  Mutation: Amino acids 1-18 have been replaced with mammalian signal sequence (SALLILALVGAAVA) followed by Flag tag
  GenBank ID: NM_003263 AAY85640.1
  Entrez Gene: TLR1 (a.k.a. CD281, TIL, TIL. LPRS5, rsc786)
  Tag / fusion protein: Flag (N terminal on backbone)
  Cloning method: Restriction Enzyme; 5′ cloning site ClaI (not destroyed); 3′ cloning site XbaI (not destroyed)
  Sequencing primers: 5′ CMV30; 3′ CMV24
Terms and licenses: Academic/Nonprofit Terms; Industry Terms: Not Available to Industry
Depositor comments: Please note that Addgene's sequencing results indicate that GenBank ID AAY85640.1 is better match for the human TLR1 insert sequence in this plasmid. When compared to GenBank ID NM_003263 there is an apparent mutation (R80T) which may represent a valid polymorphism.
How to cite: hTLR1 flag was a gift from Ruslan Medzhitov (Addgene plasmid # 13081 ; http://n2t.net/addgene:13081 ; RRID:Addgene_13081)
