[The description below was written by a language model from this plasmid's Addgene catalogue record.]
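Description:
hTLR1 flag is a mammalian expression plasmid built on the commercial pFlag-CMV-1 backbone (about 4.7 kb without insert) and carrying a roughly 2.3 kb human TLR1 (toll-like receptor 1, also known as CD281) coding sequence. It is propagated in E. coli as a high-copy plasmid under ampicillin selection. The record gives no feature table and does not list the promoter or other regulatory elements explicitly. The backbone name and the CMV-designated sequencing primers flanking the insert point to a cytomegalovirus promoter driving expression in transfected mammalian cells.

The insert was cloned by restriction digestion between ClaI and XbaI sites, both of which remain intact. The native N-terminus of TLR1 (amino acids 1–18, corresponding to its own leader region) has been replaced with a backbone-encoded mammalian signal sequence followed by a Flag epitope. This arrangement directs the receptor into the secretory pathway. After signal peptide cleavage, the Flag tag should sit at the extreme N-terminus of the mature protein, on the extracellular or lumenal ectodomain, where it is accessible for antibody detection, surface staining or immunoprecipitation.

Repository sequencing indicates that the insert matches one deposited human TLR1 protein record better than the reference mRNA. Relative to the latter there is an apparent R80T difference, which may be a natural polymorphism rather than a cloning artefact. The record does not state a specific purpose, but the design suits overexpression and tracking of epitope-tagged TLR1 in cultured mammalian cells, for example in studies of innate immune receptor signalling.
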