>Addgene plasmid #13081 | hTLR1 flag | addgene partial sequence | sequence record 19454 | 13081 with CMV-F
AGCAGAGCTCGTTTAGTGACCGTCAGAATTAATTCACCATGTCTGCACTTCTGATCCTAGCTCTTGTTGG
AGCTGCAGTTGCTGACTACAAAGACGATGACGACAAGCTTGCGGCCGCGAATTCATCGATAATACAATTA
TCTGAAGAAAGTGAATTTTTAGTTGATAGGTCAAAAAACGGTCTCATCCACGTTCCTAAAGACCTATCCC
AGAAAACAACAATCTTAAATATATCGCAAAATTATATATCTGAGCTTTGGACTTCTGACATCTTATCACT
GTCAAAACTGAGGATTTTGATAATTTCTCATAATACAATCCAGTATCTTGATATCAGTGTTTTCAAATTC
AACCAGGAATTGGAATACTTGGATTTGTCCCACAACAAGTTGGTGAAGATTTCTTGCCACCCTACTGTGA
ACCTCAAGCACTTGGACCTGTCATTTAATGCATTTGATGCCCTGCCTATATGCAAAGAGTTTGGCAATAT
GTCTCAACTAAAATTTCTGGGGTTGAGCACCACACACTTAGAAAAATCTAGTGTGCTGCCAATTGCTCAT
TTGAATATCAGCAAGGTCTTGCTGGTCTTAGGAGAGACTTATGGGGAAAAAGAAGACCCTGAGGGCCTTC
AAGACTTTAACACTGAGAGTCTGCACATTGTGTTCCCCACAAACAAAGAATTCCATTTTATTTTGGATGT
GTCAGTCAAGACTGTAGCAAATCTGGAACTATCTAATATCAAATGTGTGCTAGAAGATAACAAATGTTCT
TACTTCCTAAGTATTCTGGCGAAACTTCAAACAAATCCAAAGTTATCAAATCTTACCTTAAACAACATTG
AAACAACTTGGAATTCTTTCATTAGGATCCTCCAGCTGGTTTGGCATACAACTGTATGGTATTTCTCAAT
TTCAAACGTGAAGCTAC
